>Addgene plasmid #233403 | LSM060 CMV-TO-AVPR2-(10aa-linker)-MCP (FLP-IN) | addgene full sequence | sequence record 466397 | Addgene NGS Result
ACGTGACGTGGATTGCTCTCATGGTGTTCGTTGCTCCCACCCTGGGGATCGCCGCATGCCAGGTCCTGAT
ATTCAGAGAAATACACGCCTCCTTGGTTCCTGGGCCAAGCGAGCGCCCTGGTGGAAGAAGACGGGGTCGA
AGGACTGGCTCTCCAGGCGAAGGCGCCCACGTATCAGCTGCGGTAGCTAAGACCGTACGCATGACACTGG
TCATCGTCGTCGTTTACGTTCTTTGCTGGGCCCCGTTTTTTTTGGTGCAGCTCTGGGCGGCCTGGGACCC
CGAAGCACCCCTGGAAGGTGCTCCATTCGTTCTGCTCATGCTTCTCGCTTCACTGAATAGCTGTACCAAT
CCTTGGATTTACGCCTCTTTCTCCTCCAGTGTTAGCTCCGAGCTGCGGAGTCTTCTCTGTTGCGCCCGGG
GCAGGACCCCCCCAAGCCTGGGTCCACAGGACGAATCCTGCACTACCGCCTCCAGTTCCCTGGCCAAAGA
CACCTCTTCTATCGATACCGGTGGACGCACCCCACCCAGCCTGGGTCCCCAAGATGAGTCCTGCACCACC
GCCAGCTCCTCCCTGGCCAAGGACACTTCATCGGGTACCGGTGGCGGAACCGGTGGCGGGGCTATGGCGA
GCAACTTTACGCAATTTGTGTTGGTTGACAATGGTGGCACCGGAGACGTAACTGTTGCGCCGAGCAATTT
TGCGAACGGGATTGCAGAATGGATAAGTAGTAACAGCCGGAGTCAGGCATATAAAGTCACATGCTCAGTT
CGCCAAAGTTCCGCACAGAACCGAAAATATACCATAAAGGTAGAAGTGCCAAAAGGGGCGTGGCGATCTT
ATCTTAATATGGAGCTTACGATCCCAATCTTTGCGACTAATTCAGACTGCGAGCTGATTGTCAAGGCCAT
GCAAGGTCTTTTGAAAGACGGTAACCCGATTCCCTCTGCGATCGCCGCCAACTCAGGAATATATGGTGGC
GGAACCGGTGGCGGGTCCATGGCCTCCAATTTTACACAGTTTGTGCTCGTGGACAACGGCGGCACTGGAG
ACGTCACAGTAGCTCCAAGTAACTTTGCGAATGGGATAGCCGAGTGGATCTCTTCCAATTCAAGATCACA
AGCCTATAAGGTGACTTGTAGTGTACGCCAATCTAGTGCCCAGAACCGGAAGTATACCATTAAAGTGGAG
GTCCCCAAAGGTGCATGGCGCTCATACTTGAATATGGAATTGACGATTCCGATATTTGCGACCAATAGCG
ACTGCGAGCTTATTGTAAAAGCCATGCAAGGACTTCTGAAAGATGGCAACCCGATACCTTCCGCAATCGC
TGCGAATAGCGGAATTTACTGAGCCGCTCGAGGAGGGCCCGAACAAAAACTCATCTCAGAAGAGGATCTG
AATAGCGCCGTCGACCATCATCATAATCATCATTGAGTTTAAACCCGCTGATCAGCCTCGACTGTGCCTT
CTAGTTGCCAGCCATCTGTTGTTTGCCCCTCCCCCGTGCCTTCCTTGACCCTGGAAGGTGCCACTCCCAC
TGTCCTTTCCTAATAAAATGAGGAAATTGCATCGCATTGTCTGAGTAGGTGTCATTCTATTCTGGGGGGT
GGGGTGGGGCAGGACAGCAAGGGGGAGGATTGGGAAGACAATAGCAGGCATGCTGGGGATGCGGTGGGCT
CTATGGAGATCTATCGATGTTCTGGGGATGCGGTGGGCTCTATGGCTTCTGAGGCGGAAAGAACCAGCTG
GGGCTCTAGGGGGTATCCCC
[124 nt withheld, positions 1771-1894]
C
[91 nt withheld, positions 1896-1986]
AGGGTGATGGTTCACGTACCTAGAAGTTCCTATTCCGAAGTTCCTATTCTCTAGAAAGTATAGGAACTTC
CTTGGCCAAAAAGCCTGAACTCACCGCGACGTCTGTCGAGAAGTTTCTGATCGAAAAGTTCGACAGCGTC
TCCGACCTGATGCAGCTCTCGGAGGGCGAAGAATCTCGTGCTTTCAGCTTCGATGTAGGAGGGCGTGGAT
ATGTCCTGCGGGTAAATAGCTGCGCCGATGGTTTCTACAAAGATCGTTATGTTTATCGGCACTTTGCATC
GGCCGCGCTCCCGATTCCGGAAGTGCTTGACATTGGGGAATTCAGCGAGAGCCTGACCTATTGCATCTCC
CGCCGTGCACAGGGTGTCACGTTGCAAGACCTGCCTGAAACCGAACTGCCCGCTGTTCTGCAGCCGGTCG
CGGAGGCCATGGATGCGATCGCTGCGGCCGATCTTAGCCAGACGAGCGGGTTCGGCCCATTCGGACCGCA
AGGAATCGGTCAATACACTACATGGCGTGATTTCATATGCGCGATTGCTGATCCCCATGTGTATCACTGG
CAAACTGTGATGGACGACACCGTCAGTGCGTCCGTCGCGCAGGCTCTCGATGAGCTGATGCTTTGGGCCG
AGGACTGCCCCGAAGTCCGGCACCTCGTGCACGCGGATTTCGGCTCCAACAATGTCCTGACGGACAATGG
CCGCATAACAGCGGTCATTGACTGGAGCGAGGCGATGTTCGGGGATTCCCAATACGAGGTCGCCAACATC
TTCTTCTGGAGGCCGTGGTTGGCTTGTATGGAGCAGCAGACGCGCTACTTCGAGCGGAGGCATCCGGAGC
TTGCAGGATCGCCGCGGCTCCGGGCGTATATGCTCCGCATTGGTCTTGACCAACTCTATCAGAGCTTGGT
TGACGGCAATTTCGATGATGCAGCTTGGGCGCAGGGTCGATGCGACGCAATCGTCCGATCCGGAGCCGGG
ACTGTCGGGCGTACACAAATCGCCCGCAGAAGCGCGGCCGTCTGGACCGATGGCTGTGTAGAAGTACTCG
CCGATAGTGGAAACCGACGCCCCAGCACTCGTCCGAGGGCAAAGGAATAGCACGTACTACGAGATTTCGA
TTCCACCGCCGCCTTCTATGAAAGGTTGGGCTTCGGAATCGTTTTCCGGGACGCCGGCTGGATGATCCTC
CAGCGCGGGGATCTCATGCTGGAGTTCTTCGCCCACCCCAACTTGTTTATTGCAGCTTATAATGGTTACA
AATAAAGCAATAGCATCACAAATTTCACAAATAAAGCATTTTTTTCACTGCATTCTAGTTGTGGTTTGTC
CAAACTCATCAATGTATCTTATCATGTCTGTATACCGTCGACCTCTAGCTAGAGCTTGGCGTAATCATGG
TCATAGCTGTTTCCTGTGTGAAATTGTTATCCGCTCACAATTCCACACAACATACGAGCCGGAAGCATAA
AGTGTAAAGCCTGGGGTGCCTAATGAGTGAGCTAACTCACATTAATTGCGTTGCGCTCACTGCCCGCTTT
CCAGTCGGGAAACCTGTCGTGCCAGCTGCATTAATGAATCGGCCAACGCGCGGGGAGAGGCGGTTTGCGT
ATTGGGCGCTCTTCCGCTTCCTCGCTCACTGACTCGCTGCGCTCGGTCGTTCGGCTGCGGCGAGCGGTAT
CAGCTCACTCAAAGGCGGTAATACGGTTATCCACAGAATCAGGGGATAACGCAGGAAAGAACATGTGAGC
AAAAGGCCAGCAAAAGGCCAGGAACCGTAAAAAGGCCGCGTTGCTGGCGTTTTTCCATAGGCTCCGCCCC
CCTGACGAGCATCACAAAAATCGACGCTCAAGTCAGAGGTGGCGAAACCCGACAGGACTATAAAGATACC
AGGCGTTTCCCCCTGGAAGCTCCCTCGTGCGCTCTCCTGTTCCGACCCTGCCGCTTACCGGATACCTGTC
CGCCTTTCTCCCTTCGGGAAGCGTGGCGCTTTCTCATAGCTCACGCTGTAGGTATCTCAGTTCGGTGTAG
GTCGTTCGCTCCAAGCTGGGCTGTGTGCACGAACCCCCCGTTCAGCCCGACCGCTGCGCCTTATCCGGTA
ACTATCGTCTTGAGTCCAACCCGGTAAGACACGACTTATCGCCACTGGCAGCAGCCACTGGTAACAGGAT
TAGCAGAGCGAGGTATGTAGGCGGTGCTACAGAGTTCTTGAAGTGGTGGCCTAACTACGGCTACACTAGA
AGAACAGTATTTGGTATCTGCGCTCTGCTGAAGCCAGTTACCTTCGGAAAAAGAGTTGGTAGCTCTTGAT
CCGGCAAACAAACCACCGCTGGTAGCGGTGGTTTTTTTGTTTGCAAGCAGCAGATTACGCGCAGAAAAAA
AGGATCTCAAGAAGATCCTTTGATCTTTTCTACGGGGTCTGACGCTCAGTGGAACGAAAACTCACGTTAA
GGGATTTTGGTCATGAGATTATCAAAAAGGATCTTCACCTAGATCCTTTTAAATTAAAAATGAAGTTTTA
AATCAATCTAAAGTATATATGAGTAAACTTGGTCTGACAGTTACCAATGCTTAATCAGTGAGGCACCTAT
CTCAGCGATCTGTCTATTTCGTTCATCCATAGTTGCCTGACTCCCCGTCGTGTAGATAACTACGATACGG
GAGGGCTTACCATCTGGCCCCAGTGCTGCAATGATACCGCGAGACCCACGCTCACCGGCTCCAGATTTAT
CAGCAATAAACCAGCCAGCCGGAAGGGCCGAGCGCAGAAGTGGTCCTGCAACTTTATCCGCCTCCATCCA
GTCTATTAATTGTTGCCGGGAAGCTAGAGTAAGTAGTTCGCCAGTTAATAGTTTGCGCAACGTTGTTGCC
ATTGCTACAGGCATCGTGGTGTCACGCTCGTCGTTTGGTATGGCTTCATTCAGCTCCGGTTCCCAACGAT
CAAGGCGAGTTACATGATCCCCCATGTTGTGCAAAAAAGCGGTTAGCTCCTTCGGTCCTCCGATCGTTGT
CAGAAGTAAGTTGGCCGCAGTGTTATCACTCATGGTTATGGCAGCACTGCATAATTCTCTTACTGTCATG
CCATCCGTAAGATGCTTTTCTGTGACTGGTGAGTACTCAACCAAGTCATTCTGAGAATAGTGTATGCGGC
GACCGAGTTGCTCTTGCCCGGCGTCAATACGGGATAATACCGCGCCACATAGCAGAACTTTAAAAGTGCT
CATCATTGGAAAACGTTCTTCGGGGCGAAAACTCTCAAGGATCTTACCGCTGTTGAGATCCAGTTCGATG
TAACCCACTCGTGCACCCAACTGATCTTCAGCATCTTTTACTTTCACCAGCGTTTCTGGGTGAGCAAAAA
CAGGAAGGCAAAATGCCGCAAAAAAGGGAATAAGGGCGACACGGAAATGTTGAATACTCATACTCTTCCT
TTTTCAATATTATTGAAGCATTTATCAGGGTTATTGTCTCATGAGCGGATACATATTTGAATGTATTTAG
AAAAATAAACAAATAGGGGTTCCGCGCACATTTCCCCGAAAAGTGCCACCTGACGTCGACGGATCGGGAG
ATCTCCCGATCCCCTATGGTGCACTCTCAGTACAATCTGCTCTGATGCCGCATAGTTAAGCCAGTATCTG
CTCCCTGCTTGTGTGTTGGAGGTCGCTGAGTAGTGCGCGAGCAAAATTTAAGCTACAACAAGGCAAGGCT
TGACCGACAATTGCATGAAGAATCTGCTTAGGGTTAGGCGTTTTGCGCTGCTTCGTACGGGCCAGATATA
CGCGTTGACATTGATTATTGACTAGTTATTAATAGTAATCAATTACGGGGTCATTAGTTCATAGCCCATA
TATGGAGTTCCGCGTTACATAACTTACGGTAAATGGCCCGCCTGGCTGACCGCCCAACGACCCCCGCCCA
TTGACGTCAATAATGACGTATGTTCCCATAGTAACGCCAATAGGGACTTTCCATTGACGTCAATGGGTGG
AGTATTTACGGTAAACTGCCCACTTGGCAGTACATCAAGTGTATCATATGCCAAGTACGCCCCCTATTGA
CGTCAATGACGGTAAATGGCCCGCCTGGCATTATGCCCAGTACATGACCTTATGGGACTTTCCTACTTGG
CAGTACATCTACGTATTAGTCATCGCTATTACCATGGTGATGCGGTTTTGGCAGTACATCAATGGGCGTG
GATAGCGGTTTGACTCACGGGGATTTCCAAGTCTCCACCCCATTGACGTCAATGGGAGTTTGTTTTGGCA
CCAAAATCAACGGGACTTTCCAAAATGTCGTAACAACTCCGCCCCATTGACGCAAATGGGCGGTAGGCGT
GTACGGTGGGAGGTCTATATAAGCAGAGCTCTCCCTATCAGTGATAGAGATCTCCCTATCAGTGATAGAG
ATCGTCGACGAGCTCGTTTAGTGAACCGTCAGATCGCCTGGAGACGCCATCCACGCTGTTTTGACCTCCA
TAGAAGACACCGGGACCGATCCAGCCTCCGGACTCTAGCGTTTAAACTTAAGCTTCGCCACCATGAAGAC
GATCATCGCCCTGAGCTACATCTTCTGCCTGGTATTCGCCGACTACAAGGACGATGATGACGCCAGCATC
GATATGCTCATGGCCTCTACCACAAGCGCCGTGCCCGGACATCCATCTCTTCCAAGTCTTCCCTCCAACA
GCTCACAGGAGAGGCCTCTGGATACCCGGGACCCACTTCTTGCAAGAGCGGAGCTCGCCTTGCTCTCCAT
CGTTTTCGTTGCCGTCGCGTTGAGCAATGGTCTGGTGCTGGCCGCCCTGGCGCGACGAGGCCGCCGAGGC
CACTGGGCGCCTATTCATGTCTTTATCGGCCATCTCTGTCTTGCAGACCTGGCCGTGGCGCTGTTTCAGG
TGCTCCCTCAACTGGCTTGGAAAGCCACCGATAGATTCCGGGGGCCAGACGCACTGTGTCGGGCCGTGAA
ATACCTGCAGATGGTGGGAATGTATGCCAGTTCATATATGATACTTGCTATGACCTTGGACAGACACAGG
GCTATCTGTCGCCCCATGCTGGCGTATAGGCACGGTTCCGGAGCCCATTGGAACAGGCCAGTTCTGGTTG
CGTGGGCTTTTTCCCTGCTTCTGAGCTTGCCCCAGTTGTTTATTTTCGCACAGAGAAATGTGGAGGGCGG
ATCTGGCGTGACCGATTGCTGGGCTTGCTTCGCTGAGCCATGGGGCAGAAGGACCT
Features (pLannotate 1.2.2; 24 found; start..end, strand, type, name):
    999..1349    +  CDS            CAPSD_BPMS2 (fragment): Experimental evidence at protein level: Swiss-Prot protein existence level 1. Acts as a translational repressor of viral replicase synthesis late in infection. This latter function is the result of capsid protein interaction with an RNA hairpin which contains the replicase ribosome-binding site. From Escherichia phage MS2 (Bacteriophage MS2).
   1462..1686    +  polyA_signal   bGH poly(A) signal: bovine growth hormone polyadenylation signal
   1702..1725    +  polyA_signal   bGH poly(A) signal (fragment): bovine growth hormone polyadenylation signal
   1729..1750    +  promoter       SV40 promoter (fragment): SV40 enhancer and early promoter
   1771..2004    +  rep_origin     f1 ori (fragment) (sequence partly withheld): f1 bacteriophage origin of replication; arrow indicates direction of (+) strand synthesis
   2009..2056    +  protein_bind   FRT: FLP-mediated recombination occurs in the 8-bp core sequence TCTAGAAA (Turan and Bode, 2011). FLP recombinase from the Saccharomyces cerevisiae 2μ plasmid
   2064..3086    +  CDS            HygR: aminoglycoside phosphotransferase from E. coli; aph(4)-Ia; confers resistance to hygromycin
   3096..3221    +  CDS            ble (fragment): BLE_KLEPN - Experimental evidence at protein level: Swiss-Prot protein existence level 1. Binding protein with a strong affinity to the bleomycin family of antibiotics. Binds to CL990; an antimitotic-antibiotic compound. From Klebsiella pneumoniae.
   3216..3337    +  polyA_signal   SV40 poly(A) signal: SV40 polyadenylation signal
   3410..3426    -  protein_bind   lac operator: The lac repressor binds to the lac operator to inhibit transcription in E. coli. This inhibition can be relieved by adding lactose or isopropyl-β-D-thiogalactopyranoside (IPTG). lac repressor encoded by lacI
   3434..3464    -  promoter       lac promoter: promoter for the E. coli lac operon
   3479..3500    -  protein_bind   CAP binding site: CAP binding activates transcription in the presence of cAMP. E. coli catabolite activator protein
   3513..3605    -  CDS            lacI (fragment): lac repressor; lacI; The lac repressor binds to the lac operator to inhibit transcription in E. coli. This inhibition can be relieved by adding lactose or isopropyl-β-D-thiogalactopyranoside (IPTG).
   3788..4376    -  rep_origin     ori: high-copy-number ColE1/pMB1/pBR322/pUC origin of replication
   4547..5407    -  CDS            AmpR: β-lactamase; bla; confers resistance to ampicillin, carbenicillin, and related antibiotics
   5408..5512    -  promoter       AmpR promoter: bla
   5571..5623    -  misc_feature   bom (fragment): basis of mobility region from pBR322
   5773..6152    +  enhancer       CMV enhancer: human cytomegalovirus immediate early enhancer
   6153..6356    +  promoter       CMV promoter: human cytomegalovirus (CMV) immediate early promoter
   6358..6377    +  promoter       PLtetO-1 promoter (fragment): modified phage lambda PL promoter with tet operator sites (Lutz and Bujard, 1997)
   6379..6398    +  promoter       PLtetO-1 promoter (fragment): modified phage lambda PL promoter with tet operator sites (Lutz and Bujard, 1997)
   6406..6439    +  promoter       TRE3GV promoter (fragment): 3rd-generation Tet-responsive promoter that can be activated by binding of Tet-On® 3G, optimized for retroviral and lentiviral vectors
   6577..6597    +  CDS            3xFLAG (fragment): three tandem FLAG® epitope tags
   6610..500     +  CDS            AVPR2 (across the origin): V2R_HUMAN - Also known as ADHR, DIR, DIR3, V2R. Experimental evidence at protein level: Swiss-Prot protein existence level 1. Receptor for arginine vasopressin. The activity of this receptor is mediated by G proteins which activate adenylate cyclase. Involved in renal water reabsorption. From Homo sapiens (Human).
