[The description below was written by a language model from this plasmid's Addgene catalogue record and pLannotate feature annotations shown in this document.]
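Description:
LSM060 CMV-TO-AVPR2-(10aa-linker)-MCP (FLP-IN) is a 7.2 kb mammalian expression plasmid built on a Flp-In-type backbone, intended for site-specific integration into host cell lines that carry a genomic FRT landing site. In bacteria it is maintained at high copy from a ColE1/pUC-type origin and selected with ampicillin through the β-lactamase gene. Backbone remnants, including f1 ori, lac promoter/operator and lacI fragments, are also annotated. For stable line generation, the vector carries an FRT site immediately upstream of a hygromycin resistance coding sequence followed by an SV40 poly(A) signal. No complete promoter is annotated in front of HygR, consistent with the usual Flp-In design in which FLP-mediated recombination places the marker behind a promoter at the genomic site, so that only correct integrants become hygromycin resistant.

The payload is driven by the CMV enhancer and promoter followed by short tet-operator-like matches. This corresponds to the "CMV-TO" arrangement in the name, which permits tetracycline/doxycycline-regulated expression in cells expressing Tet repressor and constitutive expression otherwise. The open reading frame starts with a fragment matching a FLAG epitope, followed by the human arginine vasopressin receptor 2 (AVPR2), a G protein-coupled receptor. According to the record, this is joined through a 10-amino-acid linker and an extra V2 tail to tandem-dimer MS2 coat protein (tdMCP), an RNA-hairpin-binding protein; the feature table annotates only one MS2 capsid fragment. A bGH poly(A) signal terminates the transcript. The associated publication concerns post-transcriptional modular synthetic receptors, suggesting the fusion serves as the receptor-side component linking ligand sensing to control of MS2-hairpin-bearing RNAs, although the record does not spell out the mechanism.
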