Addgene plasmid #233403: LSM060 CMV-TO-AVPR2-(10aa-linker)-MCP (FLP-IN)
Purpose: AVPR2-V2-tdMCP with a 10 amino acid linker and extra V2 tail
Depositing lab: Xiaojing Gao. Depositing organization: Stanford University. Publication: Post-transcriptional modular synthetic receptors. Zhang X, Mille-Fragoso LS, Kaseniit KE, Lee AP, Zhang M, Call CC, Hu Y, Xie Y, Gao XJ. Nat Chem Biol. 2025 Mar 28. doi: 10.1038/s41589-025-01872-w. PubMed 40155716.
Backbone
  Vector backbone: FLP-IN
  Vector type: Mammalian Expression
Growth in bacteria
  Bacterial resistance: Ampicillin, 100 μg/mL
  Growth temperature: 37°C
  Growth strain: DH5alpha
  Copy number: High Copy
Gene/Insert
  Gene/Insert name: AVPR2-tdMCP
  Species: Synthetic
  Mutation: WT
  Promoter: CMV
  Cloning method: Gibson Cloning
Terms and licenses: Academic/Nonprofit Terms; Industry Terms: Not Available to Industry
Depositor comments: https://benchling.com/s/seq-0rwLMWudhTlMeI54wlgr?m=slm-kcqazNtp7rye0O5VTio1 for annotated sequence file. Please visit https://doi.org/10.1101/2024.05.03.592453 for bioRxiv preprint.
How to cite: LSM060 CMV-TO-AVPR2-(10aa-linker)-MCP (FLP-IN) was a gift from Xiaojing Gao (Addgene plasmid # 233403 ; http://n2t.net/addgene:233403 ; RRID:Addgene_233403)
